>Addgene plasmid #235649 | pOPINK-CAPN15 ZF5 (411-444) | addgene full sequence | sequence record 472925 | Addgene NGS Result
CGACCCCAAAAAACTTGATTA
[49 nt withheld, positions 22-70]
CCTTTGACGTTGGAGTCCACGTTCTTT
[37 nt withheld, positions 98-134]
ACCCTATCTCGGTCTATTCTTTTGATTTATAAGGGATTTTGCCGATTTCGGCCTATTGGTTAAAAAATGA
GCTGATTTAACAAAAATTTAACGCGAATTTTAACAAAATATTAACGCTTACAATTTAGGTGGCACTTTTC
GGGGAAATGTGCGCGGAACCCCTATTTGTTTATTTTTCTAAATACATTCAAATATGTATCCGCTCATGAA
TTAATTCTTAGAAAAACTCATCGAGCATCAAATGAAACTGCAATTTATTCATATCAGGATTATCAATACC
ATATTTTTGAAAAAGCCGTTTCTGTAATGAAGGAGAAAACTCACCGAGGCAGTTCCATAGGATGGCAAGA
TCCTGGTATCGGTCTGCGATTCCGACTCGTCCAACATCAATACAACCTATTAATTTCCCCTCGTCAAAAA
TAAGGTTATCAAGTGAGAAATCACCATGAGTGACGACTGAATCCGGTGAGAATGGCAAAAGTTTATGCAT
TTCTTTCCAGACTTGTTCAACAGGCCAGCCATTACGCTCGTCATCAAAATCACTCGCATCAACCAAACCG
TTATTCATTCGTGATTGCGCCTGAGCGAGACGAAATACGCGATCGCTGTTAAAAGGACAATTACAAACAG
GAATCGAATGCAACCGGCGCAGGAACACTGCCAGCGCATCAACAATATTTTCACCTGAATCAGGATATTC
TTCTAATACCTGGAATGCTGTTTTCCCGGGGATCGCAGTGGTGAGTAACCATGCATCATCAGGAGTACGG
ATAAAATGCTTGATGGTCGGAAGAGGCATAAATTCCGTCAGCCAGTTTAGTCTGACCATCTCATCTGTAA
CATCATTGGCAACGCTACCTTTGCCATGTTTCAGAAACAACTCTGGCGCATCGGGCTTCCCATACAATCG
ATAGATTGTCGCACCTGATTGCCCGACATTATCGCGAGCCCATTTATACCCATATAAATCAGCATCCATG
TTGGAATTTAATCGCGGCCTAGAGCAAGACGTTTCCCGTTGAATATGGCTCATAACACCCCTTGTATTAC
TGTTTATGTAAGCAGACAGTTTTATTGTTCATGACCAAAATCCCTTAACGTGAGTTTTCGTTCCACTGAG
CGTCAGACCCCGTAGAAAAGATCAAAGGATCTTCTTGAGATCCTTTTTTTCTGCGCGTAATCTGCTGCTT
GCAAACAAAAAAACCACCGCTACCAGCGGTGGTTTGTTTGCCGGATCAAGAGCTACCAACTCTTTTTCCG
AAGGTAACTGGCTTCAGCAGAGCGCAGATACCAAATACTGTCCTTCTAGTGTAGCCGTAGTTAGGCCACC
ACTTCAAGAACTCTGTAGCACCGCCTACATACCTCGCTCTGCTAATCCTGTTACCAGTGGCTGCTGCCAG
TGGCGATAAGTCGTGTCTTACCGGGTTGGACTCAAGACGATAGTTACCGGATAAGGCGCAGCGGTCGGGC
TGAACGGGGGGTTCGTGCACACAGCCCAGCTTGGAGCGAACGACCTACACCGAACTGAGATACCTACAGC
GTGAGCTATGAGAAAGCGCCACGCTTCCCGAAGGGAGAAAGGCGGACAGGTATCCGGTAAGCGGCAGGGT
CGGAACAGGAGAGCGCACGAGGGAGCTTCCAGGGGGAAACGCCTGGTATCTTTATAGTCCTGTCGGGTTT
CGCCACCTCTGACTTGAGCGTCGATTTTTGTGATGCTCGTCAGGGGGGCGGAGCCTATGGAAAAACGCCA
GCAACGCGGCCTTTTTACGGTTCCTGGCCTTTTGCTGGCCTTTTGCTCACATGTTCTTTCCTGCGTTATC
CCCTGATTCTGTGGATAACCGTATTACCGCCTTTGAGTGAGCTGATACCGCTCGCCGCAGCCGAACGACC
GAGCGCAGCGAGTCAGTGAGCGAGGAAGCGGAAGAGCGCCTGATGCGGTATTTTCTCCTTACGCATCTGT
GCGGTATTTCACACCGCAATGGTGCACTCTCAGTACAATCTGCTCTGATGCCGCATAGTTAAGCCAGTAT
ACACTCCGCTATCGCTACGTGACTGGGTCATGGCTGCGCCCCGACACCCGCCAACACCCGCTGACGCGCC
CTGACGGGCTTGTCTGCTCCCGGCATCCGCTTACAGACAAGCTGTGACCGTCTCCGGGAGCTGCATGTGT
CAGAGGTTTTCACCGTCATCACCGAAACGCGCGAGGCAGCTGCGGTAAAGCTCATCAGCGTGGTCGTGAA
GCGATTCACAGATGTCTGCCTGTTCATCCGCGTCCAGCTCGTTGAGTTTCTCCAGAAGCGTTAATGTCTG
GCTTCTGATAAAGCGGGCCATGTTAAGGGCGGTTTTTTCCTGTTTGGTCACTGATGCCTCCGTGTAAGGG
GGATTTCTGTTCATGGGGGTAATGATACCGATGAAACGAGAGAGGATGCTCACGATACGGGTTACTGATG
ATGAACATGCCCGGTTACTGGAACGTTGTGAGGGTAAACAACTGGCGGTATGGATGCGGCGGGACCAGAG
AAAAATCACTCAGGGTCAATGCCAGCGCTTCGTTAATACAGATGTAGGTGTTCCACAGGGTAGCCAGCAG
CATCCTGCGATGCAGATCCGGAACATAATGGTGCAGGGCGCTGACTTCCGCGTTTCCAGACTTTACGAAA
CACGGAAACCGAAGACCATTCATGTTGTTGCTCAGGTCGCAGACGTTTTGCAGCAGCAGTCGCTTCACGT
TCGCTCGCGTATCGGTGATTCATTCTGCTAACCAGTAAGGCAACCCCGCCAGCCTAGCCGGGTCCTCAAC
GACAGGAGCACGATCATGCGCACCCGTGGGGCCGCCATGCCGGCGATAATGGCCTGCTTCTCGCCGAAAC
GTTTGGTGGCGGGACCAGTGACGAAGGCTTGAGCGAGGGCGTGCAAGATTCCGAATACCGCAAGCGACAG
GCCGATCATCGTCGCGCTCCAGCGAAAGCGGTCCTCGCCGAAAATGACCCAGAGCGCTGCCGGCACCTGT
CCTACGAGTTGCATGATAAAGAAGACAGTCATAAGTGCGGCGACGATAGTCATGCCCCGCGCCCACCGGA
AGGAGCTGACTGGGTTGAAGGCTCTCAAGGGCATCGGTCGAGATCCCGGTGCCTAATGAGTGAGCTAACT
TACATTAATTGCGTTGCGCTCACTGCCCGCTTTCCAGTCGGGAAACCTGTCGTGCCAGCTGCATTAATGA
ATCGGCCAACGCGCGGGGAGAGGCGGTTTGCGTATTGGGCGCCAGGGTGGTTTTTCTTTTCACCAGTGAG
ACGGGCAACAGCTGATTGCCCTTCACCGCCTGGCCCTGAGAGAGTTGCAGCAAGCGGTCCACGCTGGTTT
GCCCCAGCAGGCGAAAATCCTGTTTGATGGTGGTTAACGGCGGGATATAACATGAGCTGTCTTCGGTATC
GTCGTATCCCACTACCGAGATATCCGCACCAACGCGCAGCCCGGACTCGGTAATGGCGCGCATTGCGCCC
AGCGCCATCTGATCGTTGGCAACCAGCATCGCAGTGGGAACGATGCCCTCATTCAGCATTTGCATGGTTT
GTTGAAAACCGGACATGGCACTCCAGTCGCCTTCCCGTTCCGCTATCGGCTGAATTTGATTGCGAGTGAG
ATATTTATGCCAGCCAGCCAGACGCAGACGCGCCGAGACAGAACTTAATGGGCCCGCTAACAGCGCGATT
TGCTGGTGACCCAATGCGACCAGATGCTCCACGCCCAGTCGCGTACCGTCTTCATGGGAGAAAATAATAC
TGTTGATGGGTGTCTGGTCAGAGACATCAAGAAATAACGCCGGAACATTAGTGCAGGCAGCTTCCACAGC
AATGGCATCCTGGTCATCCAGCGGATAGTTAATGATCAGCCCACTGACGCGTTGCGCGAGAAGATTGTGC
ACCGCCGCTTTACAGGCTTCGACGCCGCTTCGTTCTACCATCGACACCACCACGCTGGCACCCAGTTGAT
CGGCGCGAGATTTAATCGCCGCGACAATTTGCGACGGCGCGTGCAGGGCCAGACTGGAGGTGGCAACGCC
AATCAGCAACGACTGTTTGCCCGCCAGTTGTTGTGCCACGCGGTTGGGAATGTAATTCAGCTCCGCCATC
GCCGCTTCCACTTTTTCCCGCGTTTTCGCAGAAACGTGGCTGGCCTGGTTCACCACGCGGGAAACGGTCT
GATAAGAGACACCGGCATACTCTGCGACATCGTATAACGTTACTGGTTTCACATTCACCACCCTGAATTG
ACTCTCTTCCGGGCGCTATCATGCCATACCGCGAAAGGTTTTGCGCCATTCGATGGTGTCCGGGATCTCG
ACGCTCTCCCTTATGCGACTCCTGCATTAGGAAGCAGCCCAGTAGTAGGTTGAGGCCGTTGAGCACCGCC
GCCGCAAGGAATGGTGCATGCAAGGAGATGGCGCCCAACAGTCCCCCGGCCACGGGGCCTGCCACCATAC
CCACGCCGAAACAAGCGCTCATGAGCCCGAAGTGGCGAGCCCGATCTTCCCCATCGGTGATGTCGGCGAT
ATAGGCGCCAGCAACCGCACCTGTGGCGCCGGTGATGCCGGCCACGATGCGTCCGGCGTAGAGGATCGAG
ATCTCGATCCCGCGAAATTAATACGACTCACTATAGGGGAATTGTGAGCGGATAACAATTCCCCTCTAGA
AATAATTTTGTTTAACTTTAAGAAGGAGATATACCATGGCACATCACCATCACCATCACATGTCCCCTAT
ACTAGGTTATTGGAAAATTAAGGGCCTTGTGCAACCCACTCGACTTCTTTTGGAATATCTTGAAGAAAAA
TATGAAGAGCATTTGTATGAGCGCGATGAAGGTGATAAATGGCGAAACAAAAAGTTTGAATTGGGTTTGG
AGTTTCCCAATCTTCCTTATTATATTGATGGTGATGTTAAATTAACACAGTCTATGGCCATCATACGTTA
TATAGCTGACAAGCACAACATGTTGGGTGGTTGTCCAAAAGAGCGTGCAGAGATTTCAATGCTTGAAGGA
GCGGTTTTGGATATTAGATACGGTGTTTCGAGAATTGCATATAGTAAAGACTTTGAAACTCTCAAAGTTG
ATTTTCTTAGCAAGCTACCTGAAATGCTGAAAATGTTCGAAGATCGTTTATGTCATAAAACATATTTAAA
TGGTGATCATGTAACCCATCCTGACTTCATGTTGTATGACGCTCTTGATGTTGTTTTATACATGGACCCA
ATGTGCCTGGATGCGTTCCCAAAATTAGTTTGTTTTAAAAAACGTATTGAAGCTATCCCACAAATTGATA
AGTACTTGAAATCCAGCAAGTATATAGCATGGCCTTTGCAGGGCTGGCAAGCCACGTTTGGTGGTGGCGA
CCATCCTCCAAAATCGGATCTGAGCAGCGGTCTGGAAGTTCTGTTTCAGGGCCCGGAGCGCCCGGGCCAG
TGGGCCTGCCCTGCCTGTACCCTGCTCAACGCACTGCGGGCCAAGCACTGCGCCGCCTGCCACACGCCTC
AGCTCCTGGTGGCCCAGTAAAGCTTTCTAGACCATTTAAACACCACCACCACCACCACTGAGATCCGGCT
GCTAACAAAGCCCGAAAGGAAGCTGAGTTGGCTGCTGCCACCGCTGAGCAATAACTAGCATAACCCCTTG
GGGCCTCTAAACGGGTCTTGAGGGGTTTTTTGCTGAAAGGAGGAACTATATCCGGATTGGCGAATGGG
[124 nt withheld, positions 5873-5996]
C
[71 nt withheld, positions 5998-6068]
Features (pLannotate 1.2.2; 21 found; start..end, strand, type, name):
    286..343     +  promoter       AmpR promoter (fragment): bla
    352..1167    -  CDS            KanR: aminoglycoside phosphotransferase; aph(3')-Ia; confers resistance to kanamycin in bacteria or G418 (Geneticin®) in eukaryotes
   1289..1877    +  rep_origin     ori: high-copy-number ColE1/pMB1/pBR322/pUC origin of replication
   2063..2202    -  misc_feature   bom: basis of mobility region from pBR322
   2304..2495    -  CDS            rop: Rop protein, which maintains plasmids at low copy number; rop
   2512..2892    +  CDS            YPB1_ECOLX: Protein predicted: Swiss-Prot protein existence level 4. From Escherichia coli.
   2964..3255    -  CDS            TcR (fragment): tetracycline efflux protein; tet; confers resistance to tetracycline
   3270..3291    -  protein_bind   CAP binding site: CAP binding activates transcription in the presence of cAMP. E. coli catabolite activator protein
   3304..4386    -  CDS            lacI: lac repressor; lacI; The lac repressor binds to the lac operator to inhibit transcription in E. coli. This inhibition can be relieved by adding lactose or isopropyl-β-D-thiogalactopyranoside (IPTG).
   4387..4464    -  promoter       lacI promoter: lacI
   4472..4751    -  CDS            TcR (fragment): tetracycline efflux protein; tet; confers resistance to tetracycline
   4773..4791    +  promoter       T7 promoter: promoter for bacteriophage T7 RNA polymerase
   4792..4816    +  protein_bind   lac operator: The lac repressor binds to the lac operator to inhibit transcription in E. coli. This inhibition can be relieved by adding lactose or isopropyl-β-D-thiogalactopyranoside (IPTG). lac repressor encoded by lacI
   4831..4853    +  RBS            RBS: efficient ribosome binding site from bacteriophage T7 gene 10 (Olins and Rangwala, 1989)
   4866..4883    +  CDS            7xHis (fragment): 6xHis affinity tag
   4884..5537    +  CDS            GST26_SCHJA: Experimental evidence at protein level: Swiss-Prot protein existence level 1. GST isoenzymes appear to play a central role in the parasite detoxification system. Other functions are also suspected including a role in increasing the solubility of haematin in the parasite gut. From Schistosoma japonicum (Blood fluke).
   5577..5681    +  CDS            CAPN15 (fragment): CAN15_HUMAN - Also known as SOLH. Experimental evidence at protein level: Swiss-Prot protein existence level 1. From Homo sapiens (Human).
   5705..5722    +  CDS            9xHis (fragment): 9xHis affinity tag
   5732..5781    +  CDS            SET1 (fragment): solubility-enhancement tag derived from T7 phage gene 10B
   5789..5836    +  terminator     T7 terminator: transcription terminator for bacteriophage T7 RNA polymerase
   5873..233     +  rep_origin     f1 ori (across the origin) (sequence partly withheld): f1 bacteriophage origin of replication; arrow indicates direction of (+) strand synthesis
