[The description below was written by a language model from this plasmid's Addgene catalogue record and pLannotate feature annotations shown in this document.]
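Description:
pOPINK-CAPN15 ZF5 (411-444) is a bacterial expression plasmid built on the pOPIN-K backbone for producing a small fragment of human CAPN15 (also known as SOLH) in E. coli. The insert covers only residues 411–444, corresponding to the fifth zinc finger (ZF5) of the protein. The plasmid is selected with kanamycin through an aph(3')-Ia resistance gene and replicates from a ColE1/pMB1-type origin. The neighbouring rop gene and bom region fit the low-copy designation in the catalogue entry. An f1 origin is also present, along with remnants of a tetracycline resistance gene that appear only as fragments and are presumably nonfunctional backbone leftovers.

Expression is driven by a T7 promoter followed immediately by a lac operator and a T7 gene 10 ribosome binding site. A lacI gene carried on the plasmid supplies the repressor, so transcription depends on T7 RNA polymerase in the host and can be induced with IPTG. The open reading frame begins with a 6xHis tag fused to Schistosoma japonicum GST, followed according to the record by a 3C protease cleavage site and then the CAPN15 fragment. This arrangement allows affinity purification via either tag and subsequent removal of the fusion partner. The annotation also detects a second His-tag sequence and a short gene 10-derived fragment downstream of the insert, before the T7 terminator. The record lists only the N-terminal tag, and it does not state whether these downstream elements are translated. The associated publication concerns linkage and substrate specificity in ubiquitin-binding domains, which suggests the purified zinc finger is intended for ubiquitin-binding or structural studies.
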