Addgene plasmid #235649: pOPINK-CAPN15 ZF5 (411-444)
Purpose: Bacterial expression of human CAPN15 ZF5 (411-444)
Depositing lab: David Komander. Depositing organization: Walter and Eliza Hall Institute of Medical Research. Publication: Secondary interactions in ubiquitin-binding domains achieve linkage or substrate specificity. Michel MA, Scutts S, Komander D. Cell Rep. 2024 Aug 27;43(8):114545. doi: 10.1016/j.celrep.2024.114545. Epub 2024 Jul 23. PubMed 39052481.
Backbone
  Vector backbone: pOPIN-K
  Vector type: Bacterial Expression
Growth in bacteria
  Bacterial resistance: Kanamycin, 50 μg/mL
  Growth temperature: 37°C
  Growth strain: DH5alpha
  Copy number: Low Copy
Gene/Insert
  Gene/Insert name: CAPN15 ZF5
  Species: H. sapiens (human)
  Mutation: aa 411-444 only
  Entrez Gene: CAPN15 (a.k.a. SOLH)
  Promoter: T7
  Tag / fusion protein: 6xHis-GST-3c (N terminal on backbone)
  Cloning method: Other
Terms and licenses: Academic/Nonprofit Terms; Industry Terms: Not Available to Industry
How to cite: pOPINK-CAPN15 ZF5 (411-444) was a gift from David Komander (Addgene plasmid # 235649 ; http://n2t.net/addgene:235649 ; RRID:Addgene_235649)
