>Addgene plasmid #235649 | pOPINK-CAPN15 ZF5 (411-444) | depositor partial sequence | sequence record 463601 | pOPINK-CAPN15 ZF5 (411-444) sequence 1546 bps
NGGATGCTCTTCGGGCTTGTAGCAGCCGGATCTCGTGGTGGTGGTGGTGGTGTTTAATGGTCTAGAAAGC
TTTACTGGGCCACCAGGAGCTGAGGCGTGTGGCAGGCGGCGCAGTGCTTGGCCCGCAGTGCGTTGAGCAG
GGTACAGGCAGGGCAGGCCCACTGGCCCGGGCGCTCCGGGCCCTGAAACAGAACTTCCAGACCGCTGCTC
AGATCCGATTTTGGAGGATGGTCGCCACCACCAAACGTGGCTTGCCAGCCCTGCAAAGGCCATGCTATAT
ACTTGCTGGATTTCAAGTACTTATCAATTTGTGGGATAGCTTCAATACGTTTTTTAAAACAAACTAATTT
TGGGAACGCATCCAGGCACATTGGGTCCATGTATAAAACAACATCAAGAGCGTCATACAACATGAAGTCA
GGATGGGTTACATGATCACCATTTAAATATGTTTTATGACATAAACGATCTTCGAACATTTTCAGCATTT
CAGGTAGCTTGCTAAGAAAATCAACTTTGAGAGTTTCAAAGTCTTTACTATATGCAATTCTCGAAACACC
GTATCTAATATCCAAAACCGCTCCTTCAAGCATTGAAATCTCTGCACGCTCTTTTGGACAACCACCCAAC
ATGTTGTGCTTGTCAGCTATATAACGTATGATGGCCATAGACTGTGTTAATTTAACATCACCATCAATAT
AATAAGGAAGATTGGGAAACTCCAAACCCAATTCAAACTTTTTGTTTCGCCATTTATCACCTTCATCGCG
CTCATACAAATGCTCTTCATATTTTTCTTCAAGATATTCCAAAAGAAGTCGAGTGGGTTGCACAAGGCCC
TTAATTTTCCAATAACCTAGTATAGGGGACATGTGATGGTGATGGTGATGTGCCATGGTATATCTCCTTC
TTAAAGTTAAACAAAATTATTTCTAGAGGGGAATTGTTATCCGCTCACAATTCCCCTATAGTGAGTCGTA
TTAATTTCGCGGGATCGAGATCTCGATCCTCTACGCCGGACGCATCGTGGCCGGCATCACCGGCGCCACA
GGTGCGGTTGCTGGCGCCTATATCGCCGACATCACCGATGGGGAAGATCGGGCTCGCCACTTCGGGCTCA
TGAACGCTTGTTNCGGCGTGGGTATGGTGGCAGGCCCCGTGGCCGGGGGACTGTTGGGCGCCATCTCCTT
GCATGNNCCATTCCTTNNNGNGGCGGGGNTCAACGGCCTCAACCTACTACTGGGCNNNTTCCTAATGCAG
NAATCCNNNAAAGGGAAANCGTCCANNNNCCCGGAACCNNNNGAANNGGNNNAAAACCTTTNNNNGNNNN
GGNNNGAAAACCCCCCGNAAAAANNNNANNNNNGGGNNNNGGNANNGGAAACCNTNANNCGTNNNCCAAN
NNNCCNAAANNNNGNNGGGGNTCNNTTNNAANNNNTTNCCCCCGNNNGNAAANNNNNNNNNCNNTTTTNN
CGNAANNNNNGNNAAAANNNNNNNACNNNNNNNGNNNNNANANTNTNNTCNNNNANCNNNNNGGAANNAN
NNNNGG
